Addgene plasmid #106159: pCfB6627
Purpose: EasyCloneYALI system-based yeast gRNA expression vector carrying a nourseothricin-resistance marker, helps to integrate vector pCfB6682 into Yarrowia lipolytica chromosomal location IntC_2, amp resistance
Depositing lab: Irina Borodina. Depositing organization: Danmarks Tekniske Universitet. Publication: EasyCloneYALI: CRISPR/Cas9-Based Synthetic Toolbox for Engineering of the Yeast Yarrowia lipolytica. Holkenbrink C, Dam MI, Kildegaard KR, Beder J, Dahlin J, Domenech Belda D, Borodina I. Biotechnol J. 2018 Jan 29. doi: 10.1002/biot.201700543. PubMed 29377615.
Backbone
  Vector backbone: Unknown
  Vector type: Yeast Expression
  Selectable markers: nourseothricin
Growth in bacteria
  Bacterial resistance: Ampicillin, 100 μg/mL
  Growth temperature: 37°C
  Growth strain: DH5alpha
  Copy number: High Copy
Gene/Insert
  Gene/Insert name: unknown
  gRNA/shRNA sequence: unknown
  Cloning method: Unknown
Terms and licenses: Academic/Nonprofit Terms; Industry Terms: Not Available to Industry
Depositor comments: Selectable marker: nourseothricin
How to cite: pCfB6627 was a gift from Irina Borodina (Addgene plasmid # 106159 ; http://n2t.net/addgene:106159 ; RRID:Addgene_106159)
