[The description below was written by a language model from this plasmid's Addgene catalogue record and pLannotate feature annotations shown in this document.]
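Description:
pCfB6627 is a guide RNA expression vector from the EasyCloneYALI CRISPR/Cas9 toolbox for engineering the yeast Yarrowia lipolytica. Its stated role is to help integrate the companion vector pCfB6682 at the chromosomal site IntC_2, presumably by directing Cas9 cleavage at that locus. The catalogue lists the backbone, the insert name and the guide sequence as unknown, so the targeting spacer itself is not documented. In E. coli the plasmid is maintained at high copy through a ColE1/pUC-type origin and selected with ampicillin via the β-lactamase gene and its promoter. In yeast, selection is by nourseothricin, which matches the annotated streptothricin acetyltransferase coding sequence (sta, from Streptomyces lavendulae) followed by a fragment of the S. cerevisiae CYC1 terminator. The promoter driving this marker is not annotated.

The guide cassette consists of a tRNA element placed about 30 nt upstream of the Streptococcus pyogenes Cas9 gRNA scaffold. This spacing leaves room for a roughly 20-nt spacer and fits a design in which the tRNA supports transcription and processing of the guide, although the record does not say so explicitly. No yeast replication element is annotated, and large stretches of the plasmid carry no annotation, so the record does not show how the plasmid is maintained in Yarrowia.

Two minimal FRT sites in opposite orientation flank the marker and gRNA region. The two sequence records (6,327 and 6,325 nt) show this segment in opposite orientations while the bacterial backbone is unchanged. That difference could reflect inversion between the repeats or an assembly artefact. The remaining annotations are short backbone remnants: rrnB terminator fragments, a 5S rRNA element, and small KanR and lacZα fragments.
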