Features (pLannotate 1.2.2; 14 found; start..end, strand, type, name):
    487..520     +  protein_bind   FRT (minimal): supports FLP-mediated excision but not integration (Turan and Bode, 2011) FLP recombinase from the Saccharomyces cerevisiae 2μ plasmid
   1670..2233    +  CDS            sta: STA_STRLA - Experimental evidence at protein level: Swiss-Prot protein existence level 1. Involved in resistance to streptothricin, a broad-spectrum antibiotic produced by streptomycetes. Detoxifies streptothricin via acetylation of the beta amino group of the first beta-lysyl moiety of streptothricin. From Streptomyces lavendulae.
   2237..2470    +  terminator     CYC1 terminator (fragment): S. cerevisiae CYC1; transcription terminator for CYC1
   3831..3901    +  ncRNA          tRNA: Accession: RF00005 - tRNA
   3932..4006    +  misc_RNA       gRNA scaffold: guide RNA scaffold for the Streptococcus pyogenes CRISPR/Cas9 system
   4070..4103    -  protein_bind   FRT (minimal): supports FLP-mediated excision but not integration (Turan and Bode, 2011) FLP recombinase from the Saccharomyces cerevisiae 2μ plasmid
   4147..4187    -  terminator     rrnB T1 terminator (fragment): transcription terminator T1 from the E. coli rrnB gene
   4189..4304    -  ncRNA          5S rRNA: Accession: RF00001 - 5S ribosomal RNA
   4335..4359    +  CDS            KanR (fragment): aminoglycoside phosphotransferase; aph(3')-Ia; confers resistance to kanamycin
   4389..4485    +  promoter       AmpR promoter (fragment): bla
   4488..5348    +  CDS            AmpR: β-lactamase; bla; confers resistance to ampicillin, carbenicillin, and related antibiotics
   5470..6058    +  rep_origin     ori: high-copy-number ColE1/pMB1/pBR322/pUC origin of replication
   6283..6300    +  terminator     rrnB T2 terminator (fragment): transcription terminator T2 from the E. coli rrnB gene
   6325..17      -  CDS            lacZα (fragment) (across the origin): LacZα fragment of β-galactosidase; lacZ fragment
>Addgene plasmid #106159 | pCfB6627 | addgene full sequence | sequence record 393637 | Addgene NGS Result
GTAAAACGACGGCCAGTCTTAAGCTCGGGCCCCCTGGGCGGTTCTGATAACGAGTAATCGTTAATCCGCA
AATAACGTAAAAACCCGCTTCGGCGGGTTTTTTTATGGGGGGAGTTTAGGGAAAGAGCATTTGTCAGAAT
ATTTAAGGGCGCCTGTCACTTTGCTTGATATATGAGAATTATTTAACCTTATAAATGAGAAAAAAGCAAC
GCACTTTAAATAAGATACGTTGCTTTTTCGATTGATGAACACCTATAATTAAACTATTCATCTATTATTT
ATGATTTTTTGTATATACAATATTTCTAGTTTGTTAAAGAGAATTAAGAAAATAAATCTCGAAAATAATA
AAGGGAAAATCAGTTTTTGATATCAAAATTATACATGTCAACGATAATACAAAATATAATACAAACTATA
AGATGTTATCAGTATTTATTATGCATTTAGAATAAATTTTGTGTCGCCCTTATTCGACTCACTATAGAAG
TTCCTATTCTCTAGAAAGTATAGGAACTTCACTTCATTTTATTTAAATTTGCGGCCGCTATGTCTGATAA
AAGGATGTAACATAGGCAAGCTGCTCGTGAGTGTTGAGTACGAACCTTAGATCCAAATCACCCGCACCCA
CGGATATACTTGCTTGAATATACAGTAGTATAAGGAGTTTGGCGCCCGTTTTTTCGAGCCCCACACGTTT
CGGTGAGTATGAGCGGCGGCAGATTCGAGCGTTTCCGGTTTCCGCGGCTGGACGAGAGCCCATGATGGGG
GCTCCCACCACCAGCAATCAGGGCCCTGATTACACACCCACCTGTAATGTCATGCTGTTCATCGTGGTTA
ATGCTGCTGTGTGCTGTGTGTGTGTGTTGTTTGGCGCTCATTGTTGCGTTATGCAGCGTACACCACAATA
TTGGAAGCTTATTAGCCTTTCTATTTTTTCGTTTGCAAGGCTTAACAACATTGCTGTGGAGAGGGATGGG
GATATGGAGGCCGCTGGAGGGAGTCGGAGAGGCGTTTTGGAGCGGCTTGGCCTGGCGCCCAGCTCGCGAA
ACGCACCTAGGACCCTTTGGCACGCCGAAATGTGCCACTTTTCAGTCTAGTAACGCCTTACCTACGTCAT
TCCATGCATGCATGTTTGCGCCTTTTTTCCCTTGCCCTTGATCGCCACACAGTACAGTGCACTGTACAGT
GGAGGTTTTGGGGGGGTCTTAGATGGGAGCTAAAAGCGGCCTAGCGGTACACTAGTGGGATTGTATGGAG
TGGCATGGAGCCTAGGTGGAGCCTGACAGGACGCACGACCGGCTAGCCCGTGACAGACGATGGGTGGCTC
CTGTTGTCCACCGCGTACAAATGTTTGGGCCAAAGTCTTGTCAGCCTTGCTTGCGAACCTAATTCCCAAT
TTTGTCACTTCGCACCCCCATTGATCGAGCCCTAACCCCTGCCCATCAGGCAATCCAATTAAGCTCGCAT
TGTCTGCCTTGTTTAGTTTGGCTCCTGCCCGTTTCGGCGTCCACTTGCACAAACACAAACAAGCATTATA
TATAAGGCTCGTCTCTCCCTCCCAACCACACTCACTTTTTTGCCCGTCTTCCCTTGCTAACACAAAAGTC
AAGAACACAAACAACCACCCCAACCCCCTTACACACAAGACATATCTACAGCAATGGGTACTACTTTGGA
TGATACTGCTTACAGATACAGAACTTCTGTTCCAGGTGATGCTGAAGCTATTGAAGCTTTGGATGGTTCT
TTCACTACTGACACTGTTTTCAGAGTTACTGCTACTGGTGATGGTTTCACTTTGAGAGAAGTTCCAGTTG
ATCCACCATTGACTAAGGTTTTTCCAGATGATGAATCCGATGACGAATCTGATGATGGTGAAGATGGTGA
TCCAGATTCTAGAACTTTTGTTGCTTATGGTGATGACGGTGACTTGGCTGGTTTTGTTGTTGTTTCTTAT
TCTGGTTGGAATAGAAGATTGACCGTCGAAGATATTGAAGTTGCTCCAGAACATAGAGGTCATGGTGTTG
GTAGAGCTTTGATGGGTTTGGCTACTGAATTTGCTAGAGAAAGAGGTGCTGGTCATTTGTGGTTGGAAGT
TACTAATGTTAACGCTCCAGCTATTCATGCCTATAGAAGAATGGGTTTTACCTTGTGTGGTTTGGATACT
GCATTATACGATGGTACTGCATCAGATGGTGAACAAGCCTTGTATATGTCTATGCCATGTCCATGATCAT
GTAATTAGTTATGTCACGCTTACATTCACGCCCTCCCCCCACATCCGCTCTAACCGAAAAGGAAGGAGTT
AGACAACCTGAAGTCTAGGTCCCTATTTATTTTTTTATAGTTATGTTAGTATTAAGAACGTTATTTATAT
TTCAAATTTTTCTTTTTTTTCTGTACAGACGCGTGTACGCATGTAACATTATACTGAAAACCTTGCTTGA
GAAGGTTTTGGGACGCTCGAGCAGGCTTGGAGGCGACGTGGCAGTGGCTCGCGGGAGGATCGGCGGGAAA
CTCCGGGATATCCGTCGAGAGTTTACACGTGAATGGGCAGCGCAATCCGTTGACGACGATACGACTGGCA
AAGTAGCGACGATACCTGCCAGACAGGTGACATGTGCAGGCCGCACTAACAAGGAAACGGGCGCTGGGGG
GGGCGGGCTTCTAGACTTTGCCCTTGAACAGGAATCTAGTGGGGGCTTGTCTTTCCGCCAATGGGGGAGC
GCCTGTTGAGCGACCGTGCATGCTGGAACGCCAAGTGTATGTACAGCTGGTGGTCTCGCAGCGGTATGTG
ACGGGACTTACATCTCTCGTTTTTTCATGACCACGTTTTCACAGGCTCGGAGGTACGTTAAAGTTTTGAA
GGCTGCATCTGAACCGAGGTATGGGGGAGTTTGAAGAGCAACAGTGTTGGGGCTGAGGGGGCCAAGATCG
GGGCAAGCAGAGGTCTTAGATCAATTGTGGGGATCCCAAAGGGCTCGTTATCACCTTTTTCCACCCAATT
CGGGTCCCAATTGATCCACTACTGGCTTGCCCAAGTTACCCCAGAAATGCCGCCCCGGATTTCTCCAAAA
ACCTAATAAGCTTCATGGAACTTGGTGGAAGTGACTTTCTACAGAGTGGAGAGAACCGTGGACACGTGGC
AATGGCGCTGACCGTGTCCCCGAGCCGAATCGACGTGAGGGGAGAACGGAGTATCTGCGGTCATGTGACC
TTCCAGAGCGGCGTCGCCAGTGTGCACGCGGTGACCCCCAGTTTGGGTCTCTGTCACACGCATACTACCT
CGGCTCTCCACATGCTGAACTTTATCTTTCGTGGGGATCATACCGAAAGTTGCAACTACCAGGTGTATAT
AAAGCCTGGTAGACTCCCCCCACTTTGGACCTCATCCAACCAAGACACACAAAAATGGACCGACTTAACA
ACCTCGCCACCCAGCTCGAGCAGAACCCCGCCAATTCGTAGATAATGGAATACAAATGGATATCCAGAGT
ATACACATGGATAGTATACACTGACACGACAATTCTGTATCTCTTTATGTTAACTACTGTGAGGCATTAA
ATAGAGCTTGATATATAAAATGTTACATTTCACAGTCTGAACTTTTGCAGATTACCTAATTTGGTAAGAT
ATTAATTATGAACTGAAAGTTGATGGCATCCCTAAATTTGATGCAACGGAATGCGTGCGATAGTGAATCA
TTGCTAACAGATCAAGTAATCGTATCAATCGTTCCACGTCTTATCCAGACTCGATTTCCGCCCTAACCTA
AGGAAACTGCTGAGTAATTTCGAGGTTGGTTCCTAACAAAAGCCAAGAAACGCGCCGATGGTTTAGTGGT
AAAATCCATCGTTGCCATCGATGGGCCCCCGGTTCGATTCCGGGTCGGCGCAGGTTGGTTAGCTCATCGG
AAAGAACTCCTGTTTTAGAGCTAGAAATAGCAAGTTAAAATAAGGCTAGTCCGTTATCAACTTGAAAAAG
TGGCACCGAGTCGGTGGTGCTTTTTTTGTGTGGGTACGGTATCGCGTGCATTCGCGGCCGCATTTAAATC
CCCACTTCAGAAGTTCCTATACTTTCTAGAGAATAGGAACTTCACTATAGAGTCGAATAAGGGCGACACC
CCATAATTAGCCCGGGCGAAAGGCCCAGTCTTTCGACTGAGCCTTTCGTTTTATTTGATGCCTGGCAGTT
CCCTACTCTCGCATGGGGAGTCCCCACACTACCATCGGCGCTACGGCGTTTCACTTCTGAGTTCGGCATG
GGGTCAGGTGGGACCACCGCGCTACTGCCGCCAGGCAAACAAGGGGTGTTATGAGCCATATTCAGGTATA
AATGGGCTCGCGATAATGTTCAGAATTGGTTAATTGGTTGTAACACTGACCCCTATTTGTTTATTTTTCT
AAATACATTCAAATATGTATCCGCTCATGAGACAATAACCCTGATAAATGCTTCAATAATATTGAAAAAG
GAAGAATATGAGTATTCAACATTTCCGTGTCGCCCTTATTCCCTTTTTTGCGGCATTTTGCCTTCCTGTT
TTTGCTCACCCAGAAACGCTGGTGAAAGTAAAAGATGCTGAAGATCAGTTGGGTGCACGAGTGGGTTACA
TCGAACTGGATCTCAACAGCGGTAAGATCCTTGAGAGTTTTCGCCCCGAAGAACGTTTTCCAATGATGAG
CACTTTTAAAGTTCTGCTATGTGGCGCGGTATTATCCCGTATTGACGCCGGGCAAGAGCAACTCGGTCGC
CGCATACACTATTCTCAGAATGACTTGGTTGAGTACTCACCAGTCACAGAAAAGCATCTTACGGATGGCA
TGACAGTAAGAGAATTATGCAGTGCTGCCATAACCATGAGTGATAACACTGCGGCCAACTTACTTCTGAC
AACGATCGGAGGACCGAAGGAGCTAACCGCTTTTTTGCACAACATGGGGGATCATGTAACTCGCCTTGAT
CGTTGGGAACCGGAGCTGAATGAAGCCATACCAAACGACGAGCGTGACACCACGATGCCTGTAGCGATGG
CAACAACGTTGCGCAAACTATTAACTGGCGAACTACTTACTCTAGCTTCCCGGCAACAATTAATAGACTG
GATGGAGGCGGATAAAGTTGCAGGACCACTTCTGCGCTCGGCCCTTCCGGCTGGCTGGTTTATTGCTGAT
AAATCCGGAGCCGGTGAGCGTGGTTCTCGCGGTATCATCGCAGCGCTGGGGCCAGATGGTAAGCCCTCCC
GTATCGTAGTTATCTACACGACGGGGAGTCAGGCAACTATGGATGAACGAAATAGACAGATCGCTGAGAT
AGGTGCCTCACTGATTAAGCATTGGTAAGCAGAGCATTACGCTGACTTGACGGGACGGCGCAAGCTCATG
ACCAAAATCCCTTAACGTGAGTTACGCGCGCGTCGTTCCACTGAGCGTCAGACCCCGTAGAAAAGATCAA
AGGATCTTCTTGAGATCCTTTTTTTCTGCGCGTAATCTGCTGCTTGCAAACAAAAAAACCACCGCTACCA
GCGGTGGTTTGTTTGCCGGATCAAGAGCTACCAACTCTTTTTCCGAAGGTAACTGGCTTCAGCAGAGCGC
AGATACCAAATACTGTTCTTCTAGTGTAGCCGTAGTTAGCCCACCACTTCAAGAACTCTGTAGCACCGCC
TACATACCTCGCTCTGCTAATCCTGTTACCAGTGGCTGCTGCCAGTGGCGATAAGTCGTGTCTTACCGGG
TTGGACTCAAGACGATAGTTACCGGATAAGGCGCAGCGGTCGGGCTGAACGGGGGGTTCGTGCACACAGC
CCAGCTTGGAGCGAACGACCTACACCGAACTGAGATACCTACAGCGTGAGCTATGAGAAAGCGCCACGCT
TCCCGAAGGGAGAAAGGCGGACAGGTATCCGGTAAGCGGCAGGGTCGGAACAGGAGAGCGCACGAGGGAG
CTTCCAGGGGGAAACGCCTGGTATCTTTATAGTCCTGTCGGGTTTCGCCACCTCTGACTTGAGCGTCGAT
TTTTGTGATGCTCGTCAGGGGGGCGGAGCCTATGGAAAAACGCCAGCAACGCGGCCTTTTTACGGTTCCT
GGCCTTTTGCTGGCCTTTTGCTCACATGTTCTTTCCTGCGTTATCCCCTGATTCTGTGGATAACCGTATT
ACCGCCTTTGAGTGAGCTGATACCGCTCGCCGCAGCCGAACGACCGAGCGCAGCGAGTCAGTGAGCGAGG
AAGCGGAAGGCGAGAGTAGGGAACTGCCAGGCATCAAACTAAGCAGAAGGCCCCTGACGGATGGCCTTTT
TGCGTTTCTACAAACTCTTTCTGTGTT
