Features (pLannotate 1.2.2; 14 found; start..end, strand, type, name):
    487..520     +  protein_bind   FRT (minimal): supports FLP-mediated excision but not integration (Turan and Bode, 2011) FLP recombinase from the Saccharomyces cerevisiae 2μ plasmid
    584..658     -  misc_RNA       gRNA scaffold: guide RNA scaffold for the Streptococcus pyogenes CRISPR/Cas9 system
    687..757     -  ncRNA          tRNA: Accession: RF00005 - tRNA
   2120..2353    -  terminator     CYC1 terminator (fragment): S. cerevisiae CYC1; transcription terminator for CYC1
   2357..2920    -  CDS            sta: STA_STRLA - Experimental evidence at protein level: Swiss-Prot protein existence level 1. Involved in resistance to streptothricin, a broad-spectrum antibiotic produced by streptomycetes. Detoxifies streptothricin via acetylation of the beta amino group of the first beta-lysyl moiety of streptothricin. From Streptomyces lavendulae.
   4068..4101    -  protein_bind   FRT (minimal): supports FLP-mediated excision but not integration (Turan and Bode, 2011) FLP recombinase from the Saccharomyces cerevisiae 2μ plasmid
   4145..4185    -  terminator     rrnB T1 terminator (fragment): transcription terminator T1 from the E. coli rrnB gene
   4187..4302    -  ncRNA          5S rRNA: Accession: RF00001 - 5S ribosomal RNA
   4333..4357    +  CDS            KanR (fragment): aminoglycoside phosphotransferase; aph(3')-Ia; confers resistance to kanamycin
   4387..4483    +  promoter       AmpR promoter (fragment): bla
   4486..5346    +  CDS            AmpR: β-lactamase; bla; confers resistance to ampicillin, carbenicillin, and related antibiotics
   5468..6056    +  rep_origin     ori: high-copy-number ColE1/pMB1/pBR322/pUC origin of replication
   6281..6298    +  terminator     rrnB T2 terminator (fragment): transcription terminator T2 from the E. coli rrnB gene
   6323..17      -  CDS            lacZα (fragment) (across the origin): LacZα fragment of β-galactosidase; lacZ fragment
>Addgene plasmid #106159 | pCfB6627 Sequencing Result | analyzer sequence | sequence record 205327
GTAAAACGACGGCCAGTCTTAAGCTCGGGCCCCCTGGGCGGTTCTGATAACGAGTAATCGTTAATCCGCA
AATAACGTAAAAACCCGCTTCGGCGGGTTTTTTTATGGGGGGAGTTTAGGGAAAGAGCATTTGTCAGAAT
ATTTAAGGGCGCCTGTCACTTTGCTTGATATATGAGAATTATTTAACCTTATAAATGAGAAAAAAGCAAC
GCACTTTAAATAAGATACGTTGCTTTTTCGATTGATGAACACCTATAATTAAACTATTCATCTATTATTT
ATGATTTTTTGTATATACAATATTTCTAGTTTGTTAAAGAGAATTAAGAAAATAAATCTCGAAAATAATA
AAGGGAAAATCAGTTTTTGATATCAAAATTATACATGTCAACGATAATACAAAATATAATACAAACTATA
AGATGTTATCAGTATTTATTATGCATTTAGAATAAATTTTGTGTCGCCCTTATTCGACTCACTATAGAAG
TTCCTATTCTCTAGAAAGTATAGGAACTTCTGAAGTGGGGATTTAAATGCGGCCGCGAATGCACGCGATA
CCGTACCCACACAAAAAAAGCACCACCGACTCGGTGCCACTTTTTCAAGTTGATAACGGACTAGCCTTAT
TTTAACTTGCTATTTCTAGCTCTAAAACAGGAGTTCTTTCCGATGAGCTAACCAACCTGCGCCGACCCGG
AATCGAACCGGGGGCCCATCGATGGCAACGATGGATTTTACCACTAAACCATCGGCGCGTTTCTTGGCTT
TTGTTAGGAACCAACCTCGAAATTACTCAGCAGTTTCCTTAGGTTAGGGCGGAAATCGAGTCTGGATAAG
ACGTGGAACGATTGATACGATTACTTGATCTGTTAGCAATGATTCACTATCGCACGCATTCCGTTGCATC
AAATTTAGGGATGCCATCAACTTTCAGTTCATAATTAATATCTTACCAAATTAGGTAATCTGCAAAAGTT
CAGACTGTGAAATGTAACATTTTATATATCAAGCTCTATTTAATGCCTCACAGTAGTTAACATAAAGAGA
TACAGAATTGTCGTGTCAGTGTATACTATCCATGTGTATACTCTGGATATCCATTTGTATTCCATTATCT
ACGAATTGGCGGGGTTCTGCTCGAGCTGGGTGGCGAGGTTGTTAAGTCGGTCCATTTTTGTGTGTCTTGG
TTGGATGAGGTCCAAAGTGGGGGGAGTCTACCAGGCTTTATATACACCTGGTAGTTGCAACTTTCGGTAT
GATCCCCACGAAAGATAAAGTTCAGCATGTGGAGAGCCGAGGTAGTATGCGTGTGACAGAGACCCAAACT
GGGGGTCACCGCGTGCACACTGGCGACGCCGCTCTGGAAGGTCACATGACCGCAGATACTCCGTTCTCCC
CTCACGTCGATTCGGCTCGGGGACACGGTCAGCGCCATTGCCACGTGTCCACGGTTCTCTCCACTCTGTA
GAAAGTCACTTCCACCAAGTTCCATGAAGCTTATTAGGTTTTTGGAGAAATCCGGGGCGGCATTTCTGGG
GTAACTTGGGCAAGCCAGTAGTGGATCAATTGGGACCCGAATTGGGTGGAAAAAGGTGATAACGAGCCCT
TTGGGATCCCCACAATTGATCTAAGACCTCTGCTTGCCCCGATCTTGGCCCCCTCAGCCCCAACACTGTT
GCTCTTCAAACTCCCCCATACCTCGGTTCAGATGCAGCCTTCAAAACTTTAACGTACCTCCGAGCCTGTG
AAAACGTGGTCATGAAAAAACGAGAGATGTAAGTCCCGTCACATACCGCTGCGAGACCACCAGCTGTACA
TACACTTGGCGTTCCAGCATGCACGGTCGCTCAACAGGCGCTCCCCCATTGGCGGAAAGACAAGCCCCCA
CTAGATTCCTGTTCAAGGGCAAAGTCTAGAAGCCCGCCCCCCCCAGCGCCCGTTTCCTTGTTAGTGCGGC
CTGCACATGTCACCTGTCTGGCAGGTATCGTCGCTACTTTGCCAGTCGTATCGTCGTCAACGGATTGCGC
TGCCCATTCACGTGTAAACTCTCGACGGATATCCCGGAGTTTCCCGCCGATCCTCCCGCGAGCCACTGCC
ACGTCGCCTCCAAGCCTGCTCGAGCGTCCCAAAACCTTCTCAAGCAAGGTTTTCAGTATAATGTTACATG
CGTACACGCGTCTGTACAGAAAAAAAAGAAAAATTTGAAATATAAATAACGTTCTTAATACTAACATAAC
TATAAAAAAATAAATAGGGACCTAGACTTCAGGTTGTCTAACTCCTTCCTTTTCGGTTAGAGCGGATGTG
GGGGGAGGGCGTGAATGTAAGCGTGACATAACTAATTACATGATCATGGACATGGCATAGACATATACAA
GGCTTGTTCACCATCTGATGCAGTACCATCGTATAATGCAGTATCCAAACCACACAAGGTAAAACCCATT
CTTCTATAGGCATGAATAGCTGGAGCGTTAACATTAGTAACTTCCAACCACAAATGACCAGCACCTCTTT
CTCTAGCAAATTCAGTAGCCAAACCCATCAAAGCTCTACCAACACCATGACCTCTATGTTCTGGAGCAAC
TTCAATATCTTCGACGGTCAATCTTCTATTCCAACCAGAATAAGAAACAACAACAAAACCAGCCAAGTCA
CCGTCATCACCATAAGCAACAAAAGTTCTAGAATCTGGATCACCATCTTCACCATCATCAGATTCGTCAT
CGGATTCATCATCTGGAAAAACCTTAGTCAATGGTGGATCAACTGGAACTTCTCTCAAAGTGAAACCATC
ACCAGTAGCAGTAACTCTGAAAACAGTGTCAGTAGTGAAAGAACCATCCAAAGCTTCAATAGCTTCAGCA
TCACCTGGAACAGAAGTTCTGTATCTGTAAGCAGTATCATCCAAAGTAGTACCCATTGCTGTAGATATGT
CTTGTGTGTAAGGGGGTTGGGGTGGTTGTTTGTGTTCTTGACTTTTGTGTTAGCAAGGGAAGACGGGCAA
AAAAGTGAGTGTGGTTGGGAGGGAGAGACGAGCCTTATATATAATGCTTGTTTGTGTTTGTGCAAGTGGA
CGCCGAAACGGGCAGGAGCCAAACTAAACAAGGCAGACAATGCGAGCTTAATTGGATTGCCTGATGGGCA
GGGGTTAGGGCTCGATCAATGGGGGTGCGAAGTGACAAAATTGGGAATTAGGTTCGCAAGCAAGGCTGAC
AAGACTTTGGCCCAAACATTTGTACGCGGTGGACAACAGGAGCCACCCATCGTCTGTCACGGGCTAGCCG
GTCGTGCGTCCTGTCAGGCTCCACCTAGGCTCCATGCCACTCCATACAATCCCACTAGTGTACCGCTAGG
CCGCTTTTAGCTCCCATCTAAGACCCCCCCAAAACCTCCACTGTACAGTGCACTGTACTGTGTGGCGATC
AAGGGCAAGGGAAAAAAGGCGCAAACATGCATGCATGGAATGACGTAGGTAAGGCGTTACTAGACTGAAA
AGTGGCACATTTCGGCGTGCCAAAGGGTCCTAGGTGCGTTTCGCGAGCTGGGCGCCAGGCCAAGCCGCTC
CAAAACGCCTCTCCGACTCCCTCCAGCGGCCTCCATATCCCCATCCCTCTCCACAGCAATGTTGTTAAGC
CTTGCAAACGAAAAAATAGAAAGGCTAATAAGCTTCCAATATTGTGGTGTACGCTGCATAACGCAACAAT
GAGCGCCAAACAACACACACACACAGCACACAGCAGCATTAACCACGATGAACAGCATGACATTACAGGT
GGGTGTGTAATCAGGGCCCTGATTGCTGGTGGTGGGAGCCCCCATCATGGGCTCTCGTCCAGCCGCGGAA
ACCGGAAACGCTCGAATCTGCCGCCGCTCATACTCACCGAAACGTGTGGGGCTCGAAAAAACGGGCGCCA
AACTCCTTATACTACTGTATATTCAAGCAAGTATATCCGTGGGTGCGGGTGATTTGGATCTAAGGTTCGT
ACTCAACACTCACGAGCAGCTTGCCTATGTTACATCCTTTTATCAGACATAGCGGCCGCATTTAAATCCC
CACTTCAGAAGTTCCTATACTTTCTAGAGAATAGGAACTTCACTATAGAGTCGAATAAGGGCGACACCCC
ATAATTAGCCCGGGCGAAAGGCCCAGTCTTTCGACTGAGCCTTTCGTTTTATTTGATGCCTGGCAGTTCC
CTACTCTCGCATGGGGAGTCCCCACACTACCATCGGCGCTACGGCGTTTCACTTCTGAGTTCGGCATGGG
GTCAGGTGGGACCACCGCGCTACTGCCGCCAGGCAAACAAGGGGTGTTATGAGCCATATTCAGGTATAAA
TGGGCTCGCGATAATGTTCAGAATTGGTTAATTGGTTGTAACACTGACCCCTATTTGTTTATTTTTCTAA
ATACATTCAAATATGTATCCGCTCATGAGACAATAACCCTGATAAATGCTTCAATAATATTGAAAAAGGA
AGAATATGAGTATTCAACATTTCCGTGTCGCCCTTATTCCCTTTTTTGCGGCATTTTGCCTTCCTGTTTT
TGCTCACCCAGAAACGCTGGTGAAAGTAAAAGATGCTGAAGATCAGTTGGGTGCACGAGTGGGTTACATC
GAACTGGATCTCAACAGCGGTAAGATCCTTGAGAGTTTTCGCCCCGAAGAACGTTTTCCAATGATGAGCA
CTTTTAAAGTTCTGCTATGTGGCGCGGTATTATCCCGTATTGACGCCGGGCAAGAGCAACTCGGTCGCCG
CATACACTATTCTCAGAATGACTTGGTTGAGTACTCACCAGTCACAGAAAAGCATCTTACGGATGGCATG
ACAGTAAGAGAATTATGCAGTGCTGCCATAACCATGAGTGATAACACTGCGGCCAACTTACTTCTGACAA
CGATCGGAGGACCGAAGGAGCTAACCGCTTTTTTGCACAACATGGGGGATCATGTAACTCGCCTTGATCG
TTGGGAACCGGAGCTGAATGAAGCCATACCAAACGACGAGCGTGACACCACGATGCCTGTAGCGATGGCA
ACAACGTTGCGCAAACTATTAACTGGCGAACTACTTACTCTAGCTTCCCGGCAACAATTAATAGACTGGA
TGGAGGCGGATAAAGTTGCAGGACCACTTCTGCGCTCGGCCCTTCCGGCTGGCTGGTTTATTGCTGATAA
ATCCGGAGCCGGTGAGCGTGGTTCTCGCGGTATCATCGCAGCGCTGGGGCCAGATGGTAAGCCCTCCCGT
ATCGTAGTTATCTACACGACGGGGAGTCAGGCAACTATGGATGAACGAAATAGACAGATCGCTGAGATAG
GTGCCTCACTGATTAAGCATTGGTAAGCAGAGCATTACGCTGACTTGACGGGACGGCGCAAGCTCATGAC
CAAAATCCCTTAACGTGAGTTACGCGCGCGTCGTTCCACTGAGCGTCAGACCCCGTAGAAAAGATCAAAG
GATCTTCTTGAGATCCTTTTTTTCTGCGCGTAATCTGCTGCTTGCAAACAAAAAAACCACCGCTACCAGC
GGTGGTTTGTTTGCCGGATCAAGAGCTACCAACTCTTTTTCCGAAGGTAACTGGCTTCAGCAGAGCGCAG
ATACCAAATACTGTTCTTCTAGTGTAGCCGTAGTTAGCCCACCACTTCAAGAACTCTGTAGCACCGCCTA
CATACCTCGCTCTGCTAATCCTGTTACCAGTGGCTGCTGCCAGTGGCGATAAGTCGTGTCTTACCGGGTT
GGACTCAAGACGATAGTTACCGGATAAGGCGCAGCGGTCGGGCTGAACGGGGGGTTCGTGCACACAGCCC
AGCTTGGAGCGAACGACCTACACCGAACTGAGATACCTACAGCGTGAGCTATGAGAAAGCGCCACGCTTC
CCGAAGGGAGAAAGGCGGACAGGTATCCGGTAAGCGGCAGGGTCGGAACAGGAGAGCGCACGAGGGAGCT
TCCAGGGGGAAACGCCTGGTATCTTTATAGTCCTGTCGGGTTTCGCCACCTCTGACTTGAGCGTCGATTT
TTGTGATGCTCGTCAGGGGGGCGGAGCCTATGGAAAAACGCCAGCAACGCGGCCTTTTTACGGTTCCTGG
CCTTTTGCTGGCCTTTTGCTCACATGTTCTTTCCTGCGTTATCCCCTGATTCTGTGGATAACCGTATTAC
CGCCTTTGAGTGAGCTGATACCGCTCGCCGCAGCCGAACGACCGAGCGCAGCGAGTCAGTGAGCGAGGAA
GCGGAAGGCGAGAGTAGGGAACTGCCAGGCATCAAACTAAGCAGAAGGCCCCTGACGGATGGCCTTTTTG
CGTTTCTACAAACTCTTTCTGTGTT
